>Addgene plasmid #171761 | pRN3P_T3_ABEmax_IVT | depositor partial sequence | sequence record 333073 | Sanger sequence of the 3' terminus of the ABEmax in the IVT plasmid
ATTCGCTGCCGTCGGCGGTTCTTTTTGAGCCGCCAGAGTCACCTCCCAGCTGAGACAGGTCGATCCGTGT
CTCGTACAGGCCGGTGATGCTCTGGTGGATCAGGGTGGCGTCCAGCACCTCTTTGGTGCTGGTGTACCTC
TTCCGGTCGATGGTGGTGTCAAAGTACTTGAAGGCGGCAGGGGCTCCCAGATTGGTCAGGGTAAACAGGT
GGATGATATTCTCGGCCTGCTCTCTGATGGGCTTATCCCGGTGCTTGTTGTAGGCGGACAGCACTTTGTC
CAGATTAGCGTCGGCCAGGATCACTCTCTTGGAGAACTCGCTGATCTGCTCGATGATCTCGTCCAGGTAG
TGCTTGTGCTGTTCCACAAACAGCTGTTTCTGCTCATTATCCTCGGGGGAGCCCTTCAGCTTCTCATAGT
GGCTGGCCAGGTACAGGAAGTTCACATATTTGGAGGGCAGGGCCAGTTCGTTTCCCTTCTGCAGTTCGCC
GGCAGAGGCCAGCATTCTCTTCCGGCCGTTTTCCAGCTCGAACAGGGAGTACTTAGGCAGCTTGATGATC
AGGTCCTTTTTCACTTCTTTGTAGCCCTTGGCTTCCAGAAAGTCGATGGGATTCTTCTCGAAGCTGCTTC
TTTCCATGATGGTGATCCCCAGCAGCTCTTTCACACTCTTCAGTTTCTTGGACTTGCCCTTTTCCACTTT
GGCCACCACCAGCACAGAATAGGCCACGGTGGGGCTGTCGAAGCCGCCGTACTTCTTAGGGTCCCAGTCC
TTCTTTCTGGCGATCAGCTTATCGCTGTTCCTCTTGGGCAGGATAGACTCTTTGCTGAAGCCGCCTGTCT
GCACCTCGGTCTTTTTCACGATATTCACTTGGGGCATGCTCAGCACTTTCCGCACGGTGGCAAAATCCCG
GCCCTTATCCCACACGATCTCCCCGGTTTCGCCGTTTGTCTCGATCAGAGGCCGCTTCCGGATCTCGCCG
TTGGCCAGGGTAATCTCGGTCTTGAAAAAGTTCATGATGTTG
