>Addgene plasmid #171761 | pRN3P_T3_ABEmax_IVT | depositor partial sequence | sequence record 333074 | Sanger sequence of the 5' terminus of the ABEmax in the IVT plasmid
AAGCGGAAAGTCTCTGAAGTCGAGTTTAGCCACGAGTATTGGATGAGGCACGCACTGACCCTGGCAAAGC
GAGCATGGGATGAAAGAGAAGTCCCCGTGGGCGCCGTGCTGGTGCACAACAATAGAGTGATCGGAGAGGG
ATGGAACAGGCCAATCGGCCGCCACGACCCTACCGCACACGCAGAGATCATGGCACTGAGGCAGGGAGGC
CTGGTCATGCAGAATTACCGCCTGATCGATGCCACCCTGTATGTGACACTGGAGCCATGCGTGATGTGCG
CAGGAGCAATGATCCACAGCAGGATCGGAAGAGTGGTGTTCGGAGCACGGGACGCCAAGACCGGCGCAGC
AGGCTCCCTGATGGATGTGCTGCACCACCCCGGCATGAACCACCGGGTGGAGATCACAGAGGGAATCCTG
GCAGACGAGTGCGCCGCCCTGCTGAGCGATTTCTTTAGAATGCGGAGACAGGAGATCAAGGCCCAGAAGA
AGGCACAGAGCTCCACCGACTCTGGAGGATCTAGCGGAGGATCCTCTGGAAGCGAGACACCAGGCACAAG
CGAGTCCGCCACACCAGAGAGCTCCGGCGGCTCCTCCGGAGGATCCTCTGAGGTGGAGTTTTCCCACGAG
TACTGGATGAGACATGCCCTGACCCTGGCCAAGAGGGCACGCGATGAGAGGGAGGTGCCTGTGGGAGCCG
TGCTGGTGCTGAACAATAGAGTGATCGGCGAGGGCTGGAACAGAGCCATCGGCCTGCACGACCCAACAGC
CCATGCCGAAATTATGGCCCTGAGACAGGGCGGCCTGGTCATGCAGAACTACAGACTGATTGACGCCACC
CTGTACGTGACATTCGAGCCTTGCGTGATGTGCGCCGGCGCCATGATCCACTCTAGGATCGGCCGCGTGG
TGTTTGGCGTGAGGAACGCAAAAACCGGCGCCGCAGGCTCCCTGATGGACGTGCTGCACTACCCCGGCAT
GAATCACCGCGTCGAAATTACCGAGGGAATCCTGGCAGATGAATGTGCCGCCCTGCTGTGCTATTTCTTT
CGGATGCCT
