[The description below was written by a language model from this plasmid's Addgene catalogue record.]
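Description:
pRN3P_T3_ABEmax_IVT is an in vitro transcription template plasmid built on the pRN3P backbone, with a total size of about 8.6 kb, of which roughly 3.2 kb is backbone and 5.4 kb is insert. It is maintained in E. coli under ampicillin selection. The record does not state the origin of replication and lists the copy number as unknown. It is not an expression vector for direct use in cells. It serves as the DNA template from which mRNA is synthesised in the test tube.

The payload is the synthetic ABEmax adenine base editor coding sequence, taken from a previously published CMV-driven ABEmax expression plasmid and cloned between XmaI and NotI sites, both of which are retained. The insert sits between the 5′ UTR and 3′ UTR already present in the backbone and lies downstream of a T3 promoter, so T3 RNA polymerase produces a transcript in which the editor open reading frame is flanked by these untranslated regions. UTRs of this kind are generally included to support the stability and translation of the synthetic mRNA, although the record does not specify their origin. ABEmax is an optimised adenine base editor, in general a fusion of an engineered adenosine deaminase to a Cas9 nickase, which converts A•T base pairs to G•C when directed by a guide RNA. No guide RNA is encoded here, so one has to be supplied separately. The associated work used the editor for high-efficiency base editing of patient fibroblasts carried out simultaneously with their reprogramming, which is consistent with delivering the editor as transient mRNA.
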