Addgene plasmid #171761: pRN3P_T3_ABEmax_IVT
Purpose: Plasmid to be used as DNA template for in-vitro RNA transcription of the ABEmax base editor (A to G) by T3 RNA polymerase
Depositing lab: Timo Otonkoski. Publication: Simultaneous high-efficiency base editing and reprogramming of patient fibroblasts. Jalil S, Keskinen T, Maldonado R, Sokka J, Trokovic R, Otonkoski T, Wartiovaara K. Stem Cell Reports. 2021 Nov 16. pii: S2213-6711(21)00552-X. doi: 10.1016/j.stemcr.2021.10.017. PubMed 34822772.
Backbone
  Vector backbone: pRN3P
  Backbone manufacturer: Torres-Padilla et al., 2007
  Backbone size w/o insert (bp): 3228
  Total vector size (bp): 8640
  Modifications to backbone: Between the 5'UTR and the 3'UTR we added the ABEmax (Adenine Base Editor #112095)
  Vector type: Vector for in-vitro transcription
Growth in bacteria
  Bacterial resistance: Ampicillin, 100 μg/mL
  Growth temperature: 30°C
  Growth strain: NEB Stable
  Growth instructions: Incubate solid or liquid cultures always at 30°C
  Copy number: Unknown
Gene/Insert
  Gene/Insert name: ABEmax (alt name: Adenine Base Editor)
  Species: Synthetic
  Insert size (bp): 5412
  Promoter: T3 promoter
  Cloning method: Restriction Enzyme; 5′ cloning site XmaI (not destroyed); 3′ cloning site NotI (not destroyed)
  Sequencing primers: 5′ -; 3′ ATCCGCGGCCGCTCACCTACTTAGACTTTCCTCTTCTTCTTGGGC
Resource information
  A portion of this plasmid was derived from a plasmid made by: pCMV_ABEmax was a gift from David Liu (Addgene plasmid #112095; http://n2t.net/addgene:112095 ; RRID:Addgene_112095). The in-vitro transcription backbone was published by Torres-Padilla et al., 2007.
Terms and licenses: Academic/Nonprofit Terms; Industry Terms: Not Available to Industry
How to cite: pRN3P_T3_ABEmax_IVT was a gift from Timo Otonkoski (Addgene plasmid # 171761 ; http://n2t.net/addgene:171761 ; RRID:Addgene_171761)
